Addgene plasmid #244720: CL20_mEGFP_FOidr_168
Purpose: Express mEGFP-tagged intrinsically disordered protein (IDR), FOidr_168, derived from human fusion protein RUNX1_RUNX1T1
Depositing lab: Richard Kriwacki. Depositing organization: St. Jude Children's Research Hospital. Publication: Proteome-wide computational analyses reveal links between protein condensate formation and RNA biology. Maiti S, Tripathi S, Baggett DW, Phillips AH, Park CG, Wang J, Wahiduzzaman, Freyaldenhoven WT, Kinger S, Pioso BJ, Bollinger JC, Somjee R, Lang B, Babu MM, Kriwacki RW. Sci Adv. 2025 Dec 5;11(49):eady1420. doi: 10.1126/sciadv.ady1420. Epub 2025 Dec 3. PubMed 41337585.
Backbone
  Vector backbone: CL20
  Vector type: Mammalian Expression
Growth in bacteria
  Bacterial resistance: Ampicillin, 100 μg/mL
  Growth temperature: 37°C
  Growth strain: NEB Stable
  Copy number: High Copy
Gene/Insert
  Gene/Insert name: FOidr_168
  Species: H. sapiens (human)
  Mutation: Unmutated
  Tag / fusion protein: monomeric EGFP (N terminal on insert)
  Cloning method: Restriction Enzyme; 5′ cloning site Unknown (unknown if destroyed)
Terms and licenses: Academic/Nonprofit Terms; Industry Terms: Not Available to Industry
Depositor comments: RUNX1_RUNX1T1_1_71
How to cite: CL20_mEGFP_FOidr_168 was a gift from Richard Kriwacki (Addgene plasmid # 244720 ; http://n2t.net/addgene:244720 ; RRID:Addgene_244720)
