[The description below was written by a language model from this plasmid's Addgene catalogue record and pLannotate feature annotations shown in this document.]
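Description:
CL20_mEGFP_FOidr_168 is a mammalian expression plasmid built on the CL20 backbone. Although it is catalogued simply as a mammalian expression vector, the feature table shows that it has the architecture of a self-inactivating HIV-1 lentiviral transfer vector. A CMV enhancer is fused to a truncated 5' LTR, followed by the Ψ packaging signal with a gag fragment, the cPPT/CTS, and the Rev response element. At the other end of the cassette sits a ΔU3 3' LTR fragment, followed by a rabbit β-globin polyadenylation signal. These elements would allow the cassette to be packaged and integrated when helper functions are supplied in trans, or the plasmid can simply be transfected. It is propagated in E. coli through a high-copy ColE1/pUC-type origin with ampicillin selection (AmpR). The backbone also carries an SV40 origin and poly(A) signal, along with residual lac promoter/operator sequences. No mammalian selection marker is annotated.

The payload is driven by an internal CMV enhancer/promoter and encodes monomeric EGFP fused to the N-terminus of FOidr_168. This insert is an unmutated intrinsically disordered region taken from the human oncogenic fusion protein RUNX1–RUNX1T1. The depositor's comment suggests it corresponds to residues 1–71 of the fusion, and this fits the annotated RUNX1 fragment immediately downstream of mEGFP. No WPRE or additional reporter is annotated.

The stated purpose is to express the fluorescently tagged IDR in mammalian cells. The associated publication concerns proteome-wide analysis of protein condensate formation and its links to RNA biology, which suggests the construct is used to image the localization of this disordered segment and whether it forms condensates in live cells.
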