Features (pLannotate 1.2.2; 29 found; start..end, strand, type, name):
    199..254     -  polyA_signal   β-globin poly(A) signal: rabbit β-globin polyadenylation signal (Gil and Proudfoot, 1987)
    340..475     -  LTR            3' LTR (ΔU3) (fragment): self-inactivating 3' long terminal repeat (LTR) from HIV-1
    477..545     -  CDS            nef (fragment): NEF_HV1Z2 - Experimental evidence at protein level: Swiss-Prot protein existence level 1. Extracellular Nef protein targets CD4(+) T-lymphocytes for apoptosis by interacting with CXCR4 surface receptors. From Human immunodeficiency virus type 1 group M subtype D (isolate Z2/CDC-Z34) (HIV-1).
    556..687     -  CDS            RUNX1 (fragment): RUNX1_HUMAN - Also known as AML1, CBFA2. Experimental evidence at protein level: Swiss-Prot protein existence level 1. Isoform AML-1L interferes with the transactivation activity of RUNX1. From Homo sapiens (Human).
    826..1542    -  CDS            mEGFP: mEGFP is a basic (constitutively fluorescent) green fluorescent protein published in 2002, derived from Aequorea victoria. It has moderate acid sensitivity.
   1556..1593    -  misc_feature   MCS (fragment): multiple cloning site
   1592..1608    -  promoter       tight TRE promoter (fragment): Tet-responsive promoter PTight, consisting of seven tet operator sequences followed by the minimal CMV promoter
   1624..1827    -  promoter       CMV promoter: human cytomegalovirus (CMV) immediate early promoter
   1828..2131    -  enhancer       CMV enhancer: human cytomegalovirus immediate early enhancer
   2199..2215    -  misc_feature   MCS (fragment): multiple cloning site
   2215..2240    -  CDS            Rev (fragment): human immunodeficiency virus 1 (HIV-1) Rev protein; rev; enhances nuclear export of unspliced and incompletely spliced viral mRNAs
   2617..2850    -  misc_feature   RRE: The Rev response element (RRE) of HIV-1 allows for Rev-dependent mRNA export from the nucleus to the cytoplasm.
   2984..3067    -  CDS            vif (fragment): VIF_HV1BR - Experimental evidence at protein level: Swiss-Prot protein existence level 1. Counteracts the innate antiviral activity of host APOBEC3F and APOBEC3G. Forms a complex with host APOBEC3F and APOBEC3G thus preventing the entry of these lethally hypermutating enzymes into progeny virions. Recruits an active E3 ubiquitin ligase complex composed of elongin BC, CUL5, and RBX2 to induce polyubiquitination of APOBEC3G and APOBEC3F. In turn, they are directed to the 26S proteasome for degradation. Vif interaction with APOBEC3G also blocks its cytidine deaminase activity in a proteasome-inde
   3210..3327    -  misc_feature   cPPT/CTS: central polypurine tract and central termination sequence of HIV-1
   3476..3835    -  CDS            HIV-1 gag (fragment): gag protein from human immunodeficiency virus 1; gag
   3819..3944    -  misc_feature   HIV-1 Ψ: packaging signal of human immunodeficiency virus type 1
   3991..4248    -  LTR            5' LTR (truncated): truncated 5' long terminal repeat (LTR) from HIV-1
   4250..4629    -  enhancer       CMV enhancer: human cytomegalovirus immediate early enhancer
   4660..4764    +  promoter       AmpR promoter: bla
   4765..5625    +  CDS            AmpR: β-lactamase; bla; confers resistance to ampicillin, carbenicillin, and related antibiotics
   5796..6384    +  rep_origin     ori: high-copy-number ColE1/pMB1/pBR322/pUC origin of replication
   6567..6621    +  CDS            lacI (fragment): lac repressor; lacI; The lac repressor binds to the lac operator to inhibit transcription in E. coli. This inhibition can be relieved by adding lactose or isopropyl-β-D-thiogalactopyranoside (IPTG).
   6623..6757    -  polyA_signal   SV40 poly(A) signal: SV40 polyadenylation signal
   6777..6912    -  rep_origin     SV40 ori: SV40 origin of replication
   6936..6958    -  promoter       SV40 promoter (fragment): SV40 enhancer and early promoter
   6965..7004    +  CDS            lacI (fragment): lac repressor; lacI; The lac repressor binds to the lac operator to inhibit transcription in E. coli. This inhibition can be relieved by adding lactose or isopropyl-β-D-thiogalactopyranoside (IPTG).
   7017..7038    +  protein_bind   CAP binding site: CAP binding activates transcription in the presence of cAMP. E. coli catabolite activator protein
   7053..7083    +  promoter       lac promoter: promoter for the E. coli lac operon
   7091..7107    +  protein_bind   lac operator: The lac repressor binds to the lac operator to inhibit transcription in E. coli. This inhibition can be relieved by adding lactose or isopropyl-β-D-thiogalactopyranoside (IPTG). lac repressor encoded by lacI
>Addgene plasmid #244720 | CL20_mEGFP_FOidr_168 | addgene full sequence | sequence record 488188 | Addgene NGS Result
AAAAAAAATCTAACCTCAAGTCAAGGCTTTTCTATGGAATAAGGAATGGACAGCAGGGGGCTGTTTCATA
TACTGATGACCTCTTTATAGCCAACCTTTGTTCATGGCAGCCAGCATATGGGCATATGTTGCCAAACTCT
AAACCAAATACTCATTCTGATGTTTTAAATGATTTGCCCTCCCATATGTCCTTCCGAGTGAGAGACACAA
AAAATTCCAACACACTATTGCAATGAAAATAAATTTCCTTTATTAGCCAGAAGTCAGATGCTCAAGGGGC
TTCATGATGTCCCCATAATTTTTGGCAGAGGGAAAAAGATCTGCTAGCTCGAGCAGCTGAAGCTTTATTG
AGGCTTAAGCAGTGGGTTCCCTAGTTAGCCAGAGAGCTCCCAGGCTCAGATCTGGTCTAACCAGAGAGAC
CCAGTACAGGCAAAAAGCAGATCTTGTCTTCTTTGGGAGTGAATTAGCCCTTCCAGTCCCCCCTTTTCTT
TTAAAAAGTGGCTAAGATCTACAGCTGCCTTGTAAGTCATTGGTCTTAAAGGTACCGTAATCTTATCTAG
AACCGGTTCACAGTTTGCCGGCCAGTGCAGCACCGGCGTCGGGTGCGCCAAGGGGCAACGCTTCCGACAT
TTTGCCCGGAGACAAGGCGGTCGAGGGAGGGGTAAAGCGGCGCGAAGTACTCGCATCGTGCACGTCACGC
GACGGGTTCATTCCTAAAATGCACTCGCGCATGAAGCATTGGGGATATGAAGGAAAAGATTCGAAGATAC
TATCTGAGGCCATCCGGGAAGCGGCCGCACTTCCCCCGGAGCCTCCGCTTCCGCCCTTGTACAGCTCGTC
CATGCCGAGAGTGATCCCGGCGGCGGTCACGAACTCCAGCAGGACCATGTGATCGCGCTTCTCGTTGGGG
TCTTTGCTCAGCTTGGACTGGGTGCTCAGGTAGTGGTTGTCGGGCAGCAGCACGGGGCCGTCGCCGATGG
GGGTGTTCTGCTGGTAGTGGTCGGCGAGCTGCACGCTGCCGTCCTCGATGTTGTGGCGGATCTTGAAGTT
CACCTTGATGCCGTTCTTCTGCTTGTCGGCCATGATATAGACGTTGTGGCTGTTGTAGTTGTACTCCAGC
TTGTGCCCCAGGATGTTGCCGTCCTCCTTGAAGTCGATGCCCTTCAGCTCGATGCGGTTCACCAGGGTGT
CGCCCTCGAACTTCACCTCGGCGCGGGTCTTGTAGTTGCCGTCGTCCTTGAAGAAGATGGTGCGCTCCTG
GACGTAGCCTTCGGGCATGGCGGACTTGAAGAAGTCGTGCTGCTTCATGTGGTCGGGGTAGCGGCTGAAG
CACTGCACGCCGTAGGTCAGGGTGGTCACGAGGGTGGGCCAGGGCACGGGCAGCTTGCCGGTGGTGCAGA
TGAACTTCAGGGTCAGCTTGCCGTAGGTGGCATCGCCCTCGCCCTCGCCGGACACGCTGAACTTGTGGCC
GTTTACGTCGCCGTCCAGCTCGACCAGGATGGGCACCACCCCGGTGAACAGCTCCTCGCCCTTGCTCACC
ATGGTGGCGACCGGTGGATCCCGGGCCCGCGGTACCGTCGACTGCAGAATTCGGTTCACTAAACGAGCCC
GGTTCACTAAACGAGCTCTGCTTATATAGACCTCCCACCGTACACGCCTACCGCCCATTTGCGTCAATGG
GGCGGAGTTGTTACGACATTTTGGAAAGTCCCGTTGATTTTGGTGCCAAAACAAACTCCCATTGACGTCA
ATGGGGTGGAGACTTGGAAATCCCCGTGAGTCAAACCGCTATCCACGCCCATTGATGTACTGCCAAAACC
GCATCACCATGGTAATAGCGATGACTAATACGTAGATGTACTGCCAAGTAGGAAAGTCCCATAAGGTCAT
GTACTGGGCATAATGCCAGGCGGGCCATTTACCGTCATTGACGTCAATAGGGGGCGTACTTGGCATATGA
TACACTTGATGTACTGCCAAGTGGGCAGTTTACCGTAAATACTCCACCCATTGACGTCAATGGAAAGTCC
CTATTGGCGTTACTATGGGAACATACGTCATTATTGACGTCAATGGGCGGGGGTCGTTGGGCGGTCAGCC
AGGCGGGCCATTTACCGTAAGTTATGTAACGCGGAACTCCATATATGGGCTATGAACTAATGACCCCGTA
ATTGATTACTATTAATAACTAGCACGCGTTCGAAGCTTGAGCTCGGTCCCCTCGGGGTTGGGAGGTGGGT
CTGAAACGATAATGGTGAATATCCCTGCCTAACTCTATTCACTATAGAAAGTACAGCAAAAACTATTCTT
AAACCTACCAAGCCTCCTACTATCATTATGAATAATTTTATATACCACAGCCAATTTGTTATGTTAAACC
AATTCCACAAACTTGCCCATTTATCTAATTCCAATAATTCTTGTTCATTCTTTTCTTGCTGGTTTTGCGA
TTCTTCAATTAAGGAGTGTATTAAGCTTGTGTAATTGTTAATTTCTCTGTCCCACTCCATCCAGGTCGTG
TGATTCCAAATCTGTTCCAGAGATTTATTACTCCAACTAGCATTCCAAGGCACAGCAGTGGTGCAAATGA
GTTTTCCAGAGCAACCCCAAATCCCCAGGAGCTGTTGATCCTTTAGGTATCTTTCCACAGCCAGGATTCT
TGCCTGGAGCTGCTTGATGCCCCAGACTGTGAGTTGCAACAGATGCTGTTGCGCCTCAATAGCCCTCAGC
AAATTGTTCTGCTGCTGCACTATACCAGACAATAATTGTCTGGCCTGTACCGTCAGCGTCATTGACGCTG
CGCCCATAGTGCTTCCTGCTGCTCCCAAGAACCCAAGGAACAAAGCTCCTATTCCCACTGCTCTTTTTTC
TCTCTGCACCACTCTTCTCTTTGCCTTGGTGGGTGCTACTCCTAATGGTTCAATTTTTACTACTTTATAT
TTATATAATTCACTTCTCCAATTGTCCCTCATATCTCCTCCTTATGGTGTTTTACTAAACTTTTCCATGT
TCTAATCCTCATCCTGTCTACTTGCCACACAATCATCACCTGCCATCTGTTTTCCATAATCCCTAATGAT
CTTTGCTTTTCTTCTTGGCACTACTTTTATGTCACTATTATCTTGTATTACTACTGCCCCTTCACCTTTC
CAGAGGAGCTTTGCTGGTCCTTTCCAAAGTGGATTTCTGCTGTCCCTGTAATAAACCCGAAAATTTTGAA
TTTTTGTAATTTGTTTTTGTAATTCTTTAGTTTGTATGTCTGTTGCTATTATGTCTACTATTCTTTCCCC
TGCACTGTACCCCCCAATCCCCCCTTTTCTTTTAAAATTGTGGATGAATACTGCCATTTGTACTGCTGTC
TTAAGATGTTCAGCCTGATCTCTTACCTGTCCTATAATTTTCTTTAATTCTTTATTCATAGATTCTACTA
CTCCTTGACTTTGGGGATTGTAGGGAATTTCCAGGTCTGAAGATCCTGCTGCTTGCTGTGCTTTTTTCTT
ACTTTTGTTTTGCTCTTCCTCTATCTTGTCTAAAGCTTCCTTGGTGTCTTTTATCTCTATCCTTTGATGC
ACACAATAGAGGGTTGCTACTGTATTATATAATGATCTAAGTTCTTCTGATCCTGTCTGAAGGGATGGTT
GTAGCTGTCCCAGTATTTGTCTACAGCCTTCTGATGTTTCTAACAGGCCAGTATTAACTGCGAATCGTTC
TAGCTCCCTGCTTGCCCATACTATATGTTTTAATTTATATTTTTTCTTTCCCCCTGGCCTTAACCGAATT
TTTTCCCATCGCGATCTAATTCTCCCCCGCTTAATACTGACGCTCTCGCACCCATCTCTCTCCTTCTAGC
CTCCGCTAGTCAAAATTTTTGGCGTACTCACCAGTCGCCGCCCCTCGCCTCTTGCCGTGCGCGCTTCAGC
AAGCCGAGTCCTGCGTCGAGAGAGCTCCTCTGGTTTCCCTTTCGCTTTCAAGTCCCTGTTCGGGCGCCAC
TGCTAGAGATTTTCCACACTGACTAAAAGGGTCTGAGGGATCTCTAGTTACCAGAGTCACACAACAGACG
GGCACACACTACTTGAAGCACTCAAGGCAAGCTTTATTGAGGCTTAAGCAGTGGGTTCCCTAGTTAGCCA
GAGAGCTCCCAGGCTCAGATCTGGTCTAACCAGAGAGACCCAGTACAGGCAAAAAGCAGCTGCTTATATG
CAGGATCTGAGGGCTCGCCACTCCCCAGTCCCGCCCAGGCCACGCCTCCCATGGTAATAGCGATGACTAA
TACGTAGATGTACTGCCAAGTAGGAAAGTCCCATAAGGTCATGTACTGGGCATAATGCCAGGCGGGCCAT
TTACCGTCATTGACGTCAATAGGGGGCGTACTTGGCATATGATACACTTGATGTACTGCCAAGTGGGCAG
TTTACCGTAAATACTCCACCCATTGACGTCAATGGAAAGTCCCTATTGGCGTTACTATGGGAACATACGT
CATTATTGACGTCAATGGGCGGGGGTCGTTGGGCGGTCAGCCAGGCGGGCCATTTACCGTAAGTTATGTA
ACGCGGAACTCCATATATGGGCTATGAACTAATGACCCCGTAATTGATTACTATTAATAACTAGTCAATA
ATCAATGTCGACCCAGGTGGCACTTTTCGGGGAAATGTGCGCGGAACCCCTATTTGTTTATTTTTCTAAA
TACATTCAAATATGTATCCGCTCATGAGACAATAACCCTGATAAATGCTTCAATAATATTGAAAAAGGAA
GAGTATGAGTATTCAACATTTCCGTGTCGCCCTTATTCCCTTTTTTGCGGCATTTTGCCTTCCTGTTTTT
GCTCACCCAGAAACGCTGGTGAAAGTAAAAGATGCTGAAGATCAGTTGGGTGCACGAGTGGGTTACATCG
AACTGGATCTCAACAGCGGTAAGATCCTTGAGAGTTTTCGCCCCGAAGAACGTTTTCCAATGATGAGCAC
TTTTAAAGTTCTGCTATGTGGCGCGGTATTATCCCGTATTGACGCCGGGCAAGAGCAACTCGGTCGCCGC
ATACACTATTCTCAGAATGACTTGGTTGAGTACTCACCAGTCACAGAAAAGCATCTTACGGATGGCATGA
CAGTAAGAGAATTATGCAGTGCTGCCATAACCATGAGTGATAACACTGCGGCCAACTTACTTCTGACAAC
GATCGGAGGACCGAAGGAGCTAACCGCTTTTTTGCACAACATGGGGGATCATGTAACTCGCCTTGATCGT
TGGGAACCGGAGCTGAATGAAGCCATACCAAACGACGAGCGTGACACCACGATGCCTGTAGCAATGGCAA
CAACGTTGCGCAAACTATTAACTGGCGAACTACTTACTCTAGCTTCCCGGCAACAATTAATAGACTGGAT
GGAGGCGGATAAAGTTGCAGGACCACTTCTGCGCTCGGCCCTTCCGGCTGGCTGGTTTATTGCTGATAAA
TCTGGAGCCGGTGAGCGTGGGTCTCGCGGTATCATTGCAGCACTGGGGCCAGATGGTAAGCCCTCCCGTA
TCGTAGTTATCTACACGACGGGGAGTCAGGCAACTATGGATGAACGAAATAGACAGATCGCTGAGATAGG
TGCCTCACTGATTAAGCATTGGTAACTGTCAGACCAAGTTTACTCATATATACTTTAGATTGATTTAAAA
CTTCATTTTTAATTTAAAAGGATCTAGGTGAAGATCCTTTTTGATAATCTCATGACCAAAATCCCTTAAC
GTGAGTTTTCGTTCCACTGAGCGTCAGACCCCGTAGAAAAGATCAAAGGATCTTCTTGAGATCCTTTTTT
TCTGCGCGTAATCTGCTGCTTGCAAACAAAAAAACCACCGCTACCAGCGGTGGTTTGTTTGCCGGATCAA
GAGCTACCAACTCTTTTTCCGAAGGTAACTGGCTTCAGCAGAGCGCAGATACCAAATACTGTTCTTCTAG
TGTAGCCGTAGTTAGGCCACCACTTCAAGAACTCTGTAGCACCGCCTACATACCTCGCTCTGCTAATCCT
GTTACCAGTGGCTGCTGCCAGTGGCGATAAGTCGTGTCTTACCGGGTTGGACTCAAGACGATAGTTACCG
GATAAGGCGCAGCGGTCGGGCTGAACGGGGGGTTCGTGCACACAGCCCAGCTTGGAGCGAACGACCTACA
CCGAACTGAGATACCTACAGCGTGAGCTATGAGAAAGCGCCACGCTTCCCGAAGGGAGAAAGGCGGACAG
GTATCCGGTAAGCGGCAGGGTCGGAACAGGAGAGCGCACGAGGGAGCTTCCAGGGGGAAACGCCTGGTAT
CTTTATAGTCCTGTCGGGTTTCGCCACCTCTGACTTGAGCGTCGATTTTTGTGATGCTCGTCAGGGGGGC
GGAGCCTATGGAAAAACGCCAGCAACGCGGCCTTTTTACGGTTCCTGGCCTTTTGCTGGCCTTTTGCTCA
CATGTTCTTTCCTGCGTTATCCCCTGATTCTGTGGATAACCGTATTACCGCCTTTGAGTGAGCTGATACC
GCTCGCCGCAGCCGAACGACCGAGCGCAGCGAGTCAGTGAGCGAGGAAGCGGAAGAGCGCCCAATACGCA
AACCGCCTCTCCCCGCGCGTTGGCCGATTCATTAATGCAGCGGATCCAGACATGATAAGATACATTGATG
AGTTTGGACAAACCACAACTAGAATGCAGTGAAAAAAATGCTTTATTTGTGAAATTTGTGATGCTATTGC
TTTATTTGTAACCATTATAAGCTGCAATAAACAAGTTAGCTTTTTGCAAAAGCCTAGGCCTCCAAAAAAG
CCTCCTCACTACTTCTGGAATAGCTCAGAGGCCGAGGCGGCCTCGGCCTCTGCATAAATAAAAAAAATTA
GTCAGCCATGGGGCGGAGAATGGGCGGAACTGGGCGGAGTTAGGGGCGGGATGGGCGGAGTTAGGGGCGG
GACTATGGTTGCTGACTAATTGAGATGCGGATCCGCTGGCACGACAGGTTTCCCGACTGGAAAGCGGGCA
GTGAGCGCAACGCAATTAATGTGAGTTAGCTCACTCATTAGGCACCCCAGGCTTTACACTTTATGCTTCC
GGCTCGTATGTTGTGTGGAATTGTGAGCGGATAACAATTTCACACAGGAAACAGCTATGACCATGATTAC
GCCAAGCTTGGGCTGCAGGTCGAGGGATCTCCATAAGAGAAGAGGGACAGCTATGACTGGGAGTAGTCAG
GAGAGGAGGAAAAATCTGGCTAGTAAAACATGTAAGGAAAATTTTAGGGATGTTAAAGAAAAAAATAACA
CAAAACAAAATAT
